Addgene plasmid #229838: pTol2-Ubi-LexA-oMDC-pA-LexOp-nlsGFP-pA (JDW 1381)
Purpose: A Tol2 based expression vector for RU486 inducible expression of GFP in the nucleus with a destablized lex transactivator.
Depositing lab: Joshua Wythe. Depositing organization: University of Virginia. Publication: MultiSite Assembly of Gateway Induced Clones (MAGIC): a flexible cloning toolbox for use in vertebrate model systems. Gillespie WB 3rd, Zhang Y, Ruiz OE, Cerda J 3rd, Ortiz-Guzman J, Sherman M, Turner WD, Largoza G, Mosser LE, Fujimoto E, Chien CB, Kwan KM, Arenkiel BR, Devine WP, Wythe JD. Development. 2025 Nov 15;152(22):dev204308. doi: 10.1242/dev.204308. Epub 2025 Nov 13. PubMed 41230856.
Backbone
  Vector backbone: pDEST-Tol2-CG2
  Vector type: Tol2 based expression vector
Growth in bacteria
  Bacterial resistance: Ampicillin, 100 μg/mL
  Growth temperature: 37°C
  Growth strain: NEB Stable
  Copy number: High Copy
Gene/Insert
  Gene/Insert name: LexA-mODC-LexAOp
  Species: Synthetic
  Cloning method: Gateway Cloning
Terms and licenses: Academic/Nonprofit Terms; Industry Terms: Not Available to Industry
Depositor comments: Please visit https://doi.org/10.1101/2024.07.13.603267 for bioRxiv preprint.
How to cite: pTol2-Ubi-LexA-oMDC-pA-LexOp-nlsGFP-pA (JDW 1381) was a gift from Joshua Wythe (Addgene plasmid # 229838 ; http://n2t.net/addgene:229838 ; RRID:Addgene_229838)
