[The description below was written by a language model from this plasmid's Addgene catalogue record and pLannotate feature annotations shown in this document.]
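Description:
pTol2-Ubi-LexA-oMDC-pA-LexOp-nlsGFP-pA (JDW 1381) is a 13.9 kb Tol2 transposon expression vector assembled by MultiSite Gateway cloning into the pDEST-Tol2-CG2 destination backbone, and belongs to a modular toolkit for vertebrate model systems. It is maintained in E. coli as a high-copy plasmid through a ColE1/pUC-type origin with ampicillin selection (AmpR under its own bla promoter). Remnants of a pBluescript-type backbone are also present, including an M13 origin fragment, lac promoter/operator and a T3 promoter. The Tol2 arms are not annotated as such, although a medaka tyrosinase-locus fragment called near one end probably reflects Tol2-flanking sequence.

The payload is a self-contained, drug-inducible two-part system. Between attB4 and attB1 lies a roughly 3.5 kb unannotated region that, going by the plasmid name, should hold the ubiquitin (Ubi) promoter. After attB1 comes the transactivator: the E. coli LexA DNA-binding domain fused to a progesterone receptor ligand-binding fragment and the human RelA/p65 activation domain, followed by a mouse ornithine decarboxylase degron (detected as a d1EGFP fragment) that shortens the protein's half-life, and an SV40 poly(A) signal. Downstream, the operator region ends in a minimal CaMV 35S promoter just before attB2. The LexA operator sites themselves are not annotated, and the short yeast GAL1/GAL10 hits there are probably spurious. This drives EGFP, described as nuclear-localised, with a bGH poly(A). RU486 binding activates the LexA chimera, which then switches on GFP, and the degron is intended to limit transactivator persistence.

A second, reverse-oriented EGFP cassette with SV40 poly(A) is also present. It may be a transgenesis marker carried by the backbone, but its promoter is not annotated and the record does not state it.
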