Features (pLannotate 1.2.2; 34 found; start..end, strand, type, name):
      7..332     -  rep_origin     M13 ori (fragment) (sequence partly withheld): M13 bacteriophage origin of replication; arrow indicates direction of (+) strand synthesis
    335..619     +  CDS            tyr (fragment): TYRO_ORYLA - Also known as tyro. Experimental evidence at transcript level: Swiss-Prot protein existence level 2. This is a copper-containing oxidase that functions in the formation of pigments such as melanins and other polyphenolic compounds. From Oryzias latipes (Japanese rice fish) (Japanese killifish).
   1201..1221    +  protein_bind   attB4: mutant version of attB; core recombination site for the Gateway® BP reaction BP Clonase™
   4268..4291    -  misc_feature   CEN4 (fragment): S. cerevisiae CEN4 centromere
   4757..4777    +  protein_bind   attB1: mutant version of attB; core recombination site for the Gateway® BP reaction BP Clonase™
   4829..5080    +  CDS            LexA BD: DNA-binding domain of E. coli LexA; lexA (truncated); binds the 16-bp palindromic sequence 5'-CTGTATATATATACAG-3'
   5096..5962    +  CDS            PGR (fragment): PRGR_SHEEP - Also known as NR3C3. Experimental evidence at transcript level: Swiss-Prot protein existence level 2. The steroid hormones and their receptors are involved in the regulation of eukaryotic gene expression and affect cellular proliferation and differentiation in target tissues. Transcriptional activator of several progesteron-dependent promoters in a variety of cell types. Involved in activation of SRC-dependent MAPK signaling on hormone stimulation. From Ovis aries (Sheep).
   6395..6766    +  CDS            RelA (p65) AD: transcriptional activation domain of human RelA, also known as p65 (O'Shea and Perkins, 2008)
   6782..6904    +  CDS            d1EGFP (fragment): EGFP destabilized by fusion to a mutated version of residues 422-461 of mouse ornithine decarboxylase, giving an in vivo half-life of ~1 hour mammalian codon-optimized
   6935..7012    +  CDS            large T antigen (fragment): large T antigen from SV40 (simian virus 40)
   7035..7156    +  polyA_signal   SV40 poly(A) signal: SV40 polyadenylation signal
   7183..7405    +  terminator     NOS terminator (fragment): nopaline synthase terminator and poly(A) signal
   7456..7484    -  promoter       GAL1 promoter (fragment): S. cerevisiae GAL1; inducible promoter, regulated by Gal4
   7648..7707    -  promoter       GAL10 promoter (fragment): S. cerevisiae GAL10; inducible promoter, regulated by Gal4
   7726..7772    +  promoter       minimal CaMV 35S promoter: minimal 35S promoter from cauliflower mosaic virus
   7828..7848    -  protein_bind   attB2: mutant version of attB; core recombination site for the Gateway® BP reaction BP Clonase™
   7923..8642    +  CDS            EGFP: the original enhanced GFP (Yang et al., 1996) mammalian codon-optimized
   8677..8695    -  promoter       SP6 promoter: promoter for bacteriophage SP6 RNA polymerase
   8721..8945    +  polyA_signal   bGH poly(A) signal: bovine growth hormone polyadenylation signal
   8971..8991    +  CDS            lacZα (fragment): LacZα fragment of β-galactosidase; lacZ fragment
   9007..9141    -  polyA_signal   SV40 poly(A) signal: SV40 polyadenylation signal
   9164..9247    -  CDS            large T antigen (fragment): large T antigen from SV40 (simian virus 40)
   9263..9395    +  polyA_signal   SV40 poly(A) signal: SV40 polyadenylation signal
   9400..9417    +  promoter       T7 promoter (fragment): promoter for bacteriophage T7 RNA polymerase
   9443..10162   -  CDS            EGFP: the original enhanced GFP (Yang et al., 1996) mammalian codon-optimized
  11618..11658   -  misc_feature   MCS (fragment): pBluescript multiple cloning site
  11671..11689   -  promoter       T3 promoter: promoter for bacteriophage T3 RNA polymerase
  11732..11754   -  protein_bind   lac operator (fragment): The lac repressor binds to the lac operator to inhibit transcription in E. coli. This inhibition can be relieved by adding lactose or isopropyl-β-D-thiogalactopyranoside (IPTG). lac repressor encoded by lacI
  11758..11788   -  promoter       lac promoter: promoter for the E. coli lac operon
  11803..11824   -  protein_bind   CAP binding site: CAP binding activates transcription in the presence of cAMP. E. coli catabolite activator protein
  11837..11929   -  CDS            lacI (fragment): lac repressor; lacI; The lac repressor binds to the lac operator to inhibit transcription in E. coli. This inhibition can be relieved by adding lactose or isopropyl-β-D-thiogalactopyranoside (IPTG).
  12112..12700   -  rep_origin     ori: high-copy-number ColE1/pMB1/pBR322/pUC origin of replication
  12871..13731   -  CDS            AmpR: β-lactamase; bla; confers resistance to ampicillin, carbenicillin, and related antibiotics
  13732..13836   -  promoter       AmpR promoter: bla
>Addgene plasmid #229838 | pTol2-Ubi-LexA-oMDC-pA-LexOp-nlsGFP-pA (JDW 1381) | addgene full sequence | sequence record 460517 | Addgene NGS Result
CCACCTAAATTGTAAGCGTTAATATTTTGTTAAAATTCGCGTTAAATTTTTGTTAAATCAGCTCATTTTT
TAACCAATAGGCCGAAATCGGCAAAATCCCTTATAAATCAAAAGAATAGACCGAGATAGGGT
[37 nt withheld, positions 133-169]
AAAGAACGTGGACTCCAACGTCAAAGG
[49 nt withheld, positions 197-245]
T
[86 nt withheld, positions 247-332]
GCTGGCTAAGAACTCATCAGCCTCCCCGGTCCATCTACCCACGTACCAATGCACCAATTGGCCACAATGA
CGGCTACTACATGGTGCCATTCCTTCCTCTTTATAGGAATGGAGACTACCTCCTGTCCAACAATGCTCTT
GGATACGAGTACGCCTACCTGTTGGACCCAGGTCATTGCACAACACCAGAAATGCCCTCTGATCTGCAAA
AGACGTGAATATCTGTTCAGACACCCATATCCACTCTGTTCCACACAGGTCAGAGGTTTGTCCAGGAGTT
CTTGACAGAGGTGTAAAAAGTACTCAAAAATTTTACTCAAGTGAAAGTACAAGTACTTAGGGAAAATTTT
ACTCAATTAAAAGTAAAAGTATCTGGCTAGAATCTTACTTGAGTAAAAGTAAAAAAGTACTCCATTAAAA
TTGTACTTGAGTATTAAGGAAGTAAAAGTAAAAGCAAGAAAGAAAACTAGAGATTCTTGTTTAAGCTTTT
AATCTCAAAAAACATTAAATGAAATGCATACAAGGTTTTATCCTGCTTTAGAACTGTTTGTATTTAATTA
TCAAACTATAAGACAGACAATCTAATGCCAGTACACGCTACTCAAAGTTGTAAAACCTCAGATTTAACTT
CAGTAGAAGCTGATTCTCAAAATTGTTAGTGTCAAGCCTAGCTCTTTTGGGGCTGAAAAGCAATCCTGCA
GTGCTGAAAAGCCTCTCACAGGCAGCCGATGCGGGAAGAGGTGTATTAGTCTTGATAGAGAGGCTGCAAA
TAGCAGGAAACGTGAGCAGAGACTCCCTGGTGTCTGAAACACAGGCCAGATGGGCCCTCGAGCAGGAAAC
AGCTATGACCATGATTACGCCAAGCTATCAACTTTGTATAGAAAAGTTGGCTCCGAATTCGCCCTTAAAA
CTCGAGACCAGCAAAGTTCTAGAATTTGTCGAAACATTTATGTTATATATTTCCTGAAAAAAATTCTGAG
TAAGTTCTTAAGTGTTATTGCCAGCAACATAAACAACAGACGGCAAAATGAATAAATGATAACAAAGCAG
TAGGCTTAAATAAACCTAATTTTTATAGGCTGTTCTCTACAACCCTCAAACAGTGATTAGTTTTGTACTT
ATAAACTTGCCCTTTCATTCATATTTCAAGAAAATTGGTTCAGAAGATCTGGATATTCTAGCAGTTGTTC
AAGCTCATGGAGGGATCAGTGACCTGATTCCACAATGACTAGGCCTAATCCAGAAATTAGATGACTGTCA
ACATAAAAAGGCACAGCACTCACTAGCTGCCCTATATATTTTATTATATTTTACATATATTATTTTATTT
ATTTAGCTCTGAGTGCTGTACTTTCTGGTTAAAGAAAACTGCTTACAACAGCTAACCTGTACTACCTCAG
GCTCAGGGAATTTGGAACAGGTTTGTCTGGTTTGTTTCTTTAACCATGCATGCTTGTTTTCAACTATGGC
AACACAGTCACATGGGACATTACAGAAATGATTTGTCGATGACATGCGACTTTTCTTTAATAAAGCGCAA
AGATCCCAAAAAGCAAACTTTTAACAAAAATCATATAATTATATTTTCAATCCAGCTTTGTAGCAACTTT
GTGCTGCTGTTCACTCAGCAACAGATAGTCAGTATAAGGTCAGTGTGTCTCAAAGCAGTGCCATCTGTTT
CACACATTGCGTTCTATATATAAGTGTGCTGGTTGACACGACACTGTATAAGGCCTAGGCTAAAACACAA
ACAATGTAGAATGACACTGTGTTTTTTTTGTAAACAAATGTTGTTTTTGGTTAAACATCTTTGTGAAAAC
ATCCTCCTGTCATGTATTTGCTATATTCAAATGTTAAACCCGTGCAGAATAGAACATATACAAAAAAAAA
CAACACAACACATTTTTAAACATTATTAAATATCAAGTATTGCTGGCAGTTCTGTTTCTGTTTTACAGTA
CCCTTTGCCACAGTTCTCCGCTTTTCCTGGTCCAGATTCCACAAGTCTGATTCACCAATAGCAAAGCGAA
TAAACAACCAAAGCAGCCAATCACTGCTTGTAGACTGTCCTGCGAGACCGGCCCATTCCAGCACATTCTG
GAAACTTCCTTTATATGATAATTATAAATACATTTAAATTATTGATACAAAACATGTAATTCCTAGAACA
TAACCATAGCAATCATTAGTTTTCAGGGTAATTATGTATTTTTAGGATTTGACTGCGGAAAGATCTGGTC
ATGTGACGTCTCATGAACGTCACGGCCCTGGGTTTCTATAAATACAGTAGGACTCTCGACCATCGGCAGA
TTTTTCGAAGAAGAAGATCAGTTTCAGGAGCCGTACTGTTCCGTTTCAACGCAAATATTAACGGTAAGAG
CGAATTTCCTAGTTTGTTTTCATGCCATTCTTTAAAACCATAGCGTATTACTTTAATTATAGTAAACTTT
CGCTTTCTTTATTACAAGAGACGTTTTGTGTTGATTCTCCGCGGACATTTTCGGTCAGACAATCAGAAAA
TGACCGCGGAGGACCAGTAACTTGCATTACACGTAAGTTAAATCTTCGTGTATTAAAATGGTTAGGTTGT
TAACGTCAAATAGGTTACCGTGTTTGCGTGTGATCAGGTTGGTTTTGTTAGATTTTTGTCAGTATTTTTA
ATTTATTTGTTTTAGTTTATTTATTTTTTTTGCTGAATCATAGTTTGTGAACAAAGAACCCGGATGTTAC
ATACAGTACAGCCGCCATGTTACAGAGAGTTATAACTTAATCATTTTAAAAATAATTTTGCCTTACTTTT
AGTTTGTCATGTTGAGAAATGAGGAAATGTTAAAATGAGGAAATATCCAATTAATTTAATATATCAAAAT
AATCCATGATTACAATGCACTGAACTGGAGAAAATTAAGATGTTTTCTAGTGTCATGAAACAAATGTAAG
AGATGTACATTGTAGATGTTTTATGTCAAGAATTGGCTAGTTGATGCAGCATACTGGCGATACTCAGTTG
TAATAACAGTAACGTTACATGTTAATAGACTACTGAGTATGCTGTTCTGTCTATGTATGCTCTGTAAGCT
ACGAGAAGGACTTTTTTAAACAGTAAAGGGTGCAATATTTTTACAAATTGAATTAAATAAAGGCTGTCTA
TTAAGTAATATGCTTGATATTTTTCTTACTTGATCGGAAATAAGAAAAAATATAAACGTTGTTGCTCTAA
AAATCCTAGTTCAGTTTAGCCAACCACAAATACCTTTTTGTTCCTCCAACAGTTTTTTTTTCTTCTCTAT
AATATTTGGCAGTCTATAGTACTCCAAATGTTTCCCCACAGTCTAACTAATTGGTACAGCCAAAATCATG
ACACTTATTGCAATAATAATTTTGGTTCATTGGCATTGTTGATAGCCTGTGCCACTAATATGGTCGATTG
ATCATGCTTCAGGAAGAAAACTATATTGTTTGATGTAAGATTATTAAATCTTCACCTGCTTCCATTACAA
ACTATTCCCATCTTATTGAATTCTGGTATGTCTTAAAGGATTAGTTCACTTCCCAAATCAAAATTTACTT
AGCCTTTTTTCATCCATGATCCCTTTTTTTCATCATTAATGAAGAAATTGTTTTTGAAAAAGTTTCAAGA
TTTTTTTCTCTATATTGTGGAGCTTGTTAGTTTAAAATTCCAAAATGCAATATGTGGCTTCAAATGGTTC
TAAATGATCCCAGTCAAGGAATAACAGTCTTATCTAATGAAACCATTAGACCTTTAAAAATAAAAAAAAT
AAAAGTATTTATTTTTAAATGACTGAGTGATTAAGTTGAATTTCAGCGTTTCCTTACTGTGTAGAAGTCC
TTCCTTACTGGCCCCACCCTTTGGTTCTCTGCCAATCTGCTACCTAATGTAATGTTGTGGAACATTATTA
TTCTTTATTTCTTAATTTTTTATTTTTTATTTTAAAACAATGTAAACTGCACAGATGTGCAGTTTGTTTA
AAATGGCCAATGCTTTGGAAATGCATGACATAATTAGATTTCATGATGCACAAAGCCAAATCTCAGAGCT
TGTGCAAAATGAGCTATCATTTCACTAGGTAAGACCCTAAATTTTCATATAGGATCATTTGGACAATTTT
GCTGCAGGTAAAATGCATTCTATAGTCCACTGTCAGCCATTGTTTTGGATAGTATTTATTTTTCTCTACA
AGTATAGTCAATAGTTTTCTATTATTTTAAAGGTTTGTAACATTTAAGGGTGACCAAATGCAAAGTAAAA
TTTCATTTTCGGGTGAACTATCTCGTTTAACATGGGAGAAGTGCAAAACATACATTATTGGCTAGAACAT
TGTAGTATTTTTTAAATGGAAATGTGTGATTGCTAATCTTACTTTGAATTTGTTTACAGGGATCCTTTAA
GGGCGAATTCGACCCAAGTTTGTACAAAAAAGCAGGCTTACGTAACTAGTGGATCCGCCACCATGGCACC
CAAGAAGAAGAGGAAGATGAAAGCGTTAACGGCCAGGCAACAAGAGGTGTTTGATCTCATCCGTGATCAC
ATCAGCCAGACAGGTATGCCGCCGACGCGTGCGGAAATCGCGCAGCGTTTGGGGTTCCGTTCCCCAAACG
CGGCTGAAGAACATCTGAAGGCGCTGGCACGCAAAGGCGTTATTGAAATTGTTTCCGGCGCATCACGCGG
GATTCGTCTGTTGCAGGAAGAGGAAGAAGGGTTGCCGCTGGTAGGTCGTGTGGCTGCCGGTGAACCGTCG
AGCGCCGGTACCGAATTCCCGGGTGTCGACCAGAAAAAGTTCAATAAAGTCAGAGTTGTGAGAGCACTGG
ATGCTGTTGCTCTCCCACAGCCAGTGGGCGTTCCAAATGAAAGCCAAGCCCTAAGCCAGAGATTCACTTT
TTCACCAGGTCAAGACATACAGTTGATTCCACCACTGATCAACCTGTTAATGAGCATTGAACCAGATGTG
ATCTATGCAGGACATGACAACACAAAACCTGACACCTCCAGTTCTTTGCTGACAAGTCTTAATCAACTAG
GCGAGAGGCAACTTCTTTCAGTAGTCAAGTGGTCTAAATCATTGCCAGGTTTTCGAAACTTACATATTGA
TGACCAGATAACTCTCATTCAGTATTCTTGGATGAGCTTAATGGTGTTTGGTCTAGGATGGAGATCCTAC
AAACACGTCAGTGGGCAGATGCTGTATTTTGCACCTGATCTAATACTAAATGAACAGCGGATGAAAGAAT
CATCATTCTATTCATTATGCCTTACCATGTGGCAGATCCCACAGGAGTTTGTCAAGCTTCAAGTTAGCCA
AGAAGAGTTCCTCTGTATGAAAGTATTGTTACTTCTTAATACAATTCCTTTGGAAGGGCTACGAAGTCAA
ACCCAGTTTGAGGAGATGAGGTCAAGCTACATTAGAGAGCTCATCAAGGCAATTGGTTTGAGGCAAAAAG
GAGTTGTGTCGAGCTCACAGCGTTTCTATCAACTTACAAAACTTCTTGATAACTTGCATGATCTTGTCAA
ACAACTTCATCTGTACTGCTTGAATACATTTATCCAGTCCCGGGCACTGAGTGTTGAATTTCCAGAAATG
ATGTCTGAAGTTATTGCTGGGTCGACGCCCATGGAATTTCAGTACCTGCCAGATACAGACGATCGTCACC
GGATTGAGGAGAAACGTAAAAGGACATATGAGACCTTCAAGAGCATCATGAAGAAGAGTCCTTTCAGCGG
ACCCACCGACCCCCGGCCTCCACCTCGACGCATTGCTGTGCCTTCCCGCAGCTCAGCTTCTGTCCCCAAG
CCAGCACCCCAGCCCTATCCCTTTACGTCATCCCTGAGCACCATCAACTATGATGAGTTTCCCACCATGG
TGTTTCCTTCTGGGCAGATCAGCCAGGCCTCGGCCTTGGCCCCGGCCCCTCCCCAAGTCCTGCCCCAGGC
TCCAGCCCCTGCCCCTGCTCCAGCCATGGTATCAGCTCTGGCCCAGGCCCCAGCCCCTGTCCCAGTCCTA
GCCCCAGGCCCTCCTCAGGCTGTGGCCCCACCTGCCCCCAAGCCCACCCAGGCTGGGGAAGGAACGCTGT
CAGAGGCCCTGCTGCAGCTGCAGTTTGATGATGAAGACCTGGGGGCCTTGCTTGGCAACAGCACAGACCC
AGCTGTGTTCACAGACCTGGCATCCGTCGACAACTCCGAGTTTCAGCAGCTGCTGAACCAGGGCATACCT
GTGGCCCCCCACACAACTGAGCCCATGCTGATGGAGTACCCTGAGGCTATAACTCGCCTAGTGACAGGGG
CCCAGAGGCCCCCCGACCCAGCTCCTGCTCCACTGGGGGCCCCGGGGCTCCCCAATGGCCTCCTTTCAGG
AGATGAAGACTTCTCCTCCATTGCGGACATGGACTTCTCAGCCCTGCTGAGTCAGATCAGCTCCAGATCT
CGAGATATCAGCCATGGCTTCCCGCCGGCGGTGGCGGCGCAGGATGATGGCACGCTGCCCATGTCTTGTG
CCCAGGAGAGCGGGATGGACCGTCACCCTGCAGCCTGTGCTTCTGCTAGGATCAATGTGTAGTAAATCGA
TGATCCTCCACGTAGCGGCCGCAATCAGCCATACCACATTTGTAGAGGTTTTACTTGCTTTAAAAAACCT
CCCACACCTCCCCCTGAACCTGAAACATAAAATGAATGCAATTGTTGTTGTTAACTTGTTTATTGCAGCT
TATAATGGTTACAAATAAAGCAATAGCATCACAAATTTCACAAATAAAGCATTTTTTTCACTGCATTCTA
GTTGTGGTTTGTCCAAACTCATCAATGTATCTTAAGTTTAAACGCGTTAACAATTGGAAATTAAGATTGA
ATCCTGTTGCCGGTCTTGCGATGATTATCATATAATTTCTGTTGAATTACGTTAAGCATGTAATAATTAA
CATGTAATGCATGACGTTATTTATGAGATGGGTTTTTATGATTAGAGTCCCGCAATTATACATTTAATAC
GCGATAGAAAACAAAATATAGCGCGCAAACTAGGATAAATTATCGCGCGCGGTGTCATCTATGTTACTAG
ATCGGGAATTGATCCCCCCTCGACAGCTTGCATGCCGCTTGGGCTGCAGGTCGAGGCTAAAAAACTAATC
GCATTATCATCCCCTCGACGTACTGTACATATAACCACTGGTTTTATATACAGCAGTACTGTACATATAA
CCACTGGTTTTATATACAGCAGTCGACGTACTGTACATATAACCACTGGTTTTATATACAGCAGTACTGT
ACATATAACCACTGGTTTTATATACAGCAGTCGAGGTAAGATTAGATATGGATATGTATATGGATATGTA
TATGGTGGTAATGCCATGTAATATGCTCGACTCTAGGATCTTCGCAAGACCCTTCCTCTATATAAGGAAG
TTCATTTCATTTGGAGAGGACACGCTGAAGCTAGTCGACTCTAGCCTCGGCTAGCAACTCTAGATTAATT
AAACCCAGCTTTCTTGTACAAAGTGGAAATGGCTCCAAAGAAGAAGCGTAAGGTAAATCGATCGAATTCA
AGGCCTCTCGAGCCTCTAGAAGGTGGCGGAATGGTGAGCAAGGGCGAGGAGCTGTTCACCGGGGTGGTGC
CCATCCTGGTCGAGCTGGACGGCGACGTAAACGGCCACAAGTTCAGCGTGTCCGGCGAGGGCGAGGGCGA
TGCCACCTACGGCAAGCTGACCCTGAAGTTCATCTGCACCACCGGCAAGCTGCCCGTGCCCTGGCCCACC
CTCGTGACCACCCTGACCTACGGCGTGCAGTGCTTCAGCCGCTACCCCGACCACATGAAGCAGCACGACT
TCTTCAAGTCCGCCATGCCCGAAGGCTACGTCCAGGAGCGCACCATCTTCTTCAAGGACGACGGCAACTA
CAAGACCCGCGCCGAGGTGAAGTTCGAGGGCGACACCCTGGTGAACCGCATCGAGCTGAAGGGCATCGAC
TTCAAGGAGGACGGCAACATCCTGGGGCACAAGCTGGAGTACAACTACAACAGCCACAACGTCTATATCA
TGGCCGACAAGCAGAAGAACGGCATCAAGGTGAACTTCAAGATCCGCCACAACATCGAGGACGGCAGCGT
GCAGCTCGCCGACCACTACCAGCAGAACACCCCCATCGGCGACGGCCCCGTGCTGCTGCCCGACAACCAC
TACCTGAGCACCCAGTCCGCCCTGAGCAAAGACCCCAACGAGAAGCGCGATCACATGGTCCTGCTGGAGT
TCGTGACCGCCGCCGGGATCACTCTCGGCATGGACGAGCTGTACAAGTAAGCGGCCGCTCGAGCATGCAT
CTAGAGGGCCCTATTCTATAGTGTCACCTAAATGCTAGAGCTCGCTGATCAGCCTCGACTGTGCCTTCTA
GTTGCCAGCCATCTGTTGTTTGCCCCTCCCCCGTGCCTTCCTTGACCCTGGAAGGTGCCACTCCCACTGT
CCTTTCCTAATAAAATGAGGAAATTGCATCGCATTGTCTGAGTAGGTGTCATTCTATTCTGGGGGGTGGG
GTGGGGCAGGACAGCAAGGGGGAGGATTGGGAAGACAATAGCAGGCATGCTGGGGATGCGGTGGGCTCTA
TGGCCAACTTTATTATACATAGTTGATAATTCACTGGCCGTCGTTTTACGGTACCATCGATGATGATCCA
GACATGATAAGATACATTGATGAGTTTGGACAAACCACAACTAGAATGCAGTGAAAAAAATGCTTTATTT
GTGAAATTTGTGATGCTATTGCTTTATTTGTAACCATTATAAGCTGCAATAAACAAGTTAACAACAACAA
TTGCATTCATTTTATGTTTCAGGTTCAGGGGGAGGTGTGGGAGGTTTTTTAAAGCAAGTAAAACCTCTAC
AAATGTGGTATGGCTGATTATGATCCTCTAGATCAGATCTCTTGTTTATTGCAGCTTATAATGGTTACAA
ATAAAGCAATAGCATCACAAATTTCACAAATAAAGCATTTTTTTCACTGCATTCTAGTTGTGGTTTGTCC
AAACTCATCAATGTATCTTATCATGTCTGGATCTACGTAATACGACTCACTATAGTTCTAGAGGCTCGAG
AGGGGCCGCTTTACTTGTACAGCTCGTCCATGCCGAGAGTGATCCCGGCGGCGGTCACGAACTCCAGCAG
GACCATGTGATCGCGCTTCTCGTTGGGGTCTTTGCTCAGGGCGGACTGGGTGCTCAGGTAGTGGTTGTCG
GGCAGCAGCACGGGGCCGTCGCCGATGGGGGTGTTCTGCTGGTAGTGGTCGGCGAGCTGCACGCTGCCGT
CCTCGATGTTGTGGCGGATCTTGAAGTTCACCTTGATGCCGTTCTTCTGCTTGTCGGCCATGATATAGAC
GTTGTGGCTGTTGTAGTTGTACTCCAGCTTGTGCCCCAGGATGTTGCCGTCCTCCTTGAAGTCGATGCCC
TTCAGCTCGATGCGGTTCACCAGGGTGTCGCCCTCGAACTTCACCTCGGCGCGGGTCTTGTAGTTGCCGT
CGTCCTTGAAGAAGATGGTGCGCTCCTGGACGTAGCCTTCGGGCATGGCGGACTTGAAGAAGTCGTGCTG
CTTCATGTGGTCGGGGTAGCGGCTGAAGCACTGCACGCCGTAGGTCAGGGTGGTCACGAGGGTGGGCCAG
GGCACGGGCAGCTTGCCGGTGGTGCAGATGAACTTCAGGGTCAGCTTGCCGTAGGTGGCATCGCCCTCGC
CCTCGCCGGACACGCTGAACTTGTGGCCGTTTACGTCGCCGTCCAGCTCGACCAGGATGGGCACCACCCC
GGTGAACAGCTCCTCGCCCTTGCTCACCATGGTCACTGTCTGCTTTGCTGTTGGTCTGGGCTCCTGGGTC
ACTGGCTTACTAATGGAGTCTTTATGTATGAGGACTCTTATCAATTGTTCTTCTATAAAGGTCTGCAGTG
TTTCTGTTCGTCCCCTACATGGACACCCAGAGCCTCCTAAATACAGGAGCCCTGATAACTGCACAAGTGC
TCAGATTCCAGCAGGGTGGAAAATGAGATAAAGTGTGCAGATGGGGAGGGGGACGTGAATGAGAGATTTG
AGGGATGAAAAGGATGGATGAACGCATTGAAAATAGCCCCTTTCACAAAATAATACCAGTAAATTGTCAT
ATAATTAATGACCAGACCTTTACCTGTAAATGATGTGATGTTCATATACAGAAGAATGCCAACAATTTAC
AGATGATTTTACAAATTCTTAATTTTCCTTTTCTAAATGGATTTGTTCACACATTATCTCTTCAAAGCAA
TTGAATTTTCTGGAAAAGATTGGCTGTGTGTGTAAAAGGTGCTACTGAGGAATTTAATGTGACATGGAAT
GAAGCAAACAGCAGCCTAAGACAGGATGGCAGGAAAAATGTCACATGTTTAAAATAAGAGTGAAACCAAC
GACCTGGACTTATAGAGACTGTGTGTCCTTAGGCAAAGCTCTTGTACAAACAGTGCTTGTGACTGTGAAA
TTCGGGGTTTGCCTGGATTGTGTTAAATGTGTGCTTGGATGTATCATAAAAAAGAATCGGTTCTCTGTAT
TTGACATTTTCTGTAATTTATCTAAAGTTACAACTGGCTATGCCTGATTTTTATCACTATTGAATCAATC
ATTTTAAAGAATGTTAAGTCTGCTGATTTGGAGAGCTCATTTACATTTATTTTGAATGTCTCTTATTTAA
CACAACTGATTTAAGCTTTAGATCTGCGAAGATACGGCCACGGGTGCTCTTGATCCTGTGGCTGATTTTG
GACTGTGCTGCTCGCAGCTGCTGATGAATCACATACTTCCTCCATTTTCTTCCACTGATTGACTGTTATA
ATTTCCCTAATTTCCAGGTCAAGGTGCTGTGCATTGTGGTAATAGATGTGACATGACGTCACTTCCAAAG
GACCAATGAACATGTCTGACCAATTTCATATAATGTGAAAACGATTTTCATAGGCAGAATAAATAACATT
TAAATTAAACTGGGCATCAGCGCAATTCAATTGGTTTGGTAATAGCAAGGGAAAATAGAATGAAGTGATC
TCCAAAAAATAAGTACTTTTTGACTGTAAATAAAATTGTAAGGAGTAAAAAGTACTTTTTTTTCTAAAAA
AATGTAATTAAGTAAAAGTAAAAGTATTGATTTTTAATTGTACTCAAGTAAAGTAAAAATCCCCAAAAAT
AATACTTAAGTACAGTAATCAAGTAAAATTACTCAAGTACTTTACACCTCTGGTTCTTGACCCCCTACCT
TCAGCAAGCCCAGCAGATCCACTAGTTCTAGAGCGGCCGCCACCGCGGTGGAGCTCCAGCTTTTGTTCCC
TTTAGTGAGGGTTAATTGCGCGCTTGGCGTAATCATGGTCATAGCTGTTTCCTGTGTGAAATTGTTATCC
GCTCACAATTCCACACAACATACGAGCCGGAAGCATAAAGTGTAAAGCCTGGGGTGCCTAATGAGTGAGC
TAACTCACATTAATTGCGTTGCGCTCACTGCCCGCTTTCCAGTCGGGAAACCTGTCGTGCCAGCTGCATT
AATGAATCGGCCAACGCGCGGGGAGAGGCGGTTTGCGTATTGGGCGCTCTTCCGCTTCCTCGCTCACTGA
CTCGCTGCGCTCGGTCGTTCGGCTGCGGCGAGCGGTATCAGCTCACTCAAAGGCGGTAATACGGTTATCC
ACAGAATCAGGGGATAACGCAGGAAAGAACATGTGAGCAAAAGGCCAGCAAAAGGCCAGGAACCGTAAAA
AGGCCGCGTTGCTGGCGTTTTTCCATAGGCTCCGCCCCCCTGACGAGCATCACAAAAATCGACGCTCAAG
TCAGAGGTGGCGAAACCCGACAGGACTATAAAGATACCAGGCGTTTCCCCCTGGAAGCTCCCTCGTGCGC
TCTCCTGTTCCGACCCTGCCGCTTACCGGATACCTGTCCGCCTTTCTCCCTTCGGGAAGCGTGGCGCTTT
CTCATAGCTCACGCTGTAGGTATCTCAGTTCGGTGTAGGTCGTTCGCTCCAAGCTGGGCTGTGTGCACGA
ACCCCCCGTTCAGCCCGACCGCTGCGCCTTATCCGGTAACTATCGTCTTGAGTCCAACCCGGTAAGACAC
GACTTATCGCCACTGGCAGCAGCCACTGGTAACAGGATTAGCAGAGCGAGGTATGTAGGCGGTGCTACAG
AGTTCTTGAAGTGGTGGCCTAACTACGGCTACACTAGAAGAACAGTATTTGGTATCTGCGCTCTGCTGAA
GCCAGTTACCTTCGGAAAAAGAGTTGGTAGCTCTTGATCCGGCAAACAAACCACCGCTGGTAGCGGTGGT
TTTTTTGTTTGCAAGCAGCAGATTACGCGCAGAAAAAAAGGATCTCAAGAAGATCCTTTGATCTTTTCTA
CGGGGTCTGACGCTCAGTGGAACGAAAACTCACGTTAAGGCATTTTGGTCATGAGATTATCAAAAAGGAT
CTTCACCTAGATCCTTTTAAATTAAAAATGAAGTTTTAAATCAATCTAAAGTATATATGAGTAAACTTGG
TCTGACAGTTACCAATGCTTAATCAGTGAGGCACCTATCTCAGCGATCTGTCTATTTCGTTCATCCATAG
TTGCCTGACTCCCCGTCGTGTAGATAACTACGATACGGGAGGGCTTACCATCTGGCCCCAGTGCTGCAAT
GATACCGCGAGACCCACGCTCACCGGCTCCAGATTTATCAGCAATAAACCAGCCAGCCGGAAGGGCCGAG
CGCAGAAGTGGTCCTGCAACTTTATCCGCCTCCATCCAGTCTATTAATTGTTGCCGGGAAGCTAGAGTAA
GTAGTTCGCCAGTTAATAGTTTGCGCAACGTTGTTGCCATTGCTACAGGCATCGTGGTGTCACGCTCGTC
GTTTGGTATGGCTTCATTCAGCTCCGGTTCCCAACGATCAAGGCGAGTTACATGATCCCCCATGTTGTGC
AAAAAAGCGGTTAGCTCCTTCGGTCCTCCGATCGTTGTCAGAAGTAAGTTGGCCGCAGTGTTATCACTCA
TGGTTATGGCAGCACTGCATAATTCTCTTACTGTCATGCCATCCGTAAGATGCTTTTCTGTGACTGGTGA
GTACTCAACCAAGTCATTCTGAGAATAGTGTATGCGGCGACCGAGTTGCTCTTGCCCGGCGTCAATACGG
GATAATACCGCGCCACATAGCAGAACTTTAAAAGTGCTCATCATTGGAAAACGTTCTTCGGGGCGAAAAC
TCTCAAGGATCTTACCGCTGTTGAGATCCAGTTCGATGTAACCCACTCGTGCACCCAACTGATCTTCAGC
ATCTTTTACTTTCACCAGCGTTTCTGGGTGAGCAAAAACAGGAAGGCAAAATGCCGCAAAAAAGGGAATA
AGGGCGACACGGAAATGTTGAATACTCATACTCTTCCTTTTTCAATATTATTGAAGCATTTATCAGGGTT
ATTGTCTCATGAGCGGATACATATTTGAATGTATTTAGAAAAATAAACAAATAGGGGTTCCGCGCACATT
TCCCCGAAAAGTG
